Addgene plasmid #117861: SbMBP
Purpose: protein expression
Depositing lab: Geoffrey Chang. Depositing organization: University of California, San Diego (UCSD).
Backbone
  Vector backbone: pPICZc
  Backbone size w/o insert (bp): 3329
  Vector type: Yeast Expression
Growth in bacteria
  Bacterial resistance: Bleocin (Zeocin), 50 μg/mL
  Growth temperature: 37°C
  Growth strain: DH5alpha
  Copy number: High Copy
Gene/Insert
  Gene/Insert name: SbMBP
  Species: Sorghum bicolor
  Promoter: AOX
  Cloning method: Unknown
  Sequencing primers: 5′ GACTGGTTCCAATTGACAAGC; 3′ GCAAATGGCATTCTGACATCC
Terms and licenses: Academic/Nonprofit Terms; Industry Terms: Not Available to Industry
Depositor comments: insert amino acid sequence: MSKVFTLEDVAKHNTKEDCWLIIGGKVYDVTKFLEDHPGGDDVLLSSTGKDATDDFEDVG HSNTARAMMDEYLVGEIDASTIPSRTKYVPPKQPHYNQDKTPEFVIKILQFLVPLAILGL AVAVRMYTKSESA
How to cite: SbMBP was a gift from Geoffrey Chang (Addgene plasmid # 117861 ; http://n2t.net/addgene:117861 ; RRID:Addgene_117861)
