[The description below was written by a language model from this plasmid's Addgene catalogue record and pLannotate feature annotations shown in this document.]
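Description:
SbMBP is a yeast expression plasmid built on the pPICZc backbone for methanol-inducible protein production in Pichia pastoris (Komagataella phaffii). The sequenced record is about 3.7 kb. It is maintained in E. coli through a high-copy ColE1/pUC-type origin. Selection relies on a single Sh ble (BleoR) gene conferring Zeocin resistance. This marker sits behind tandem promoters, the S. cerevisiae TEF1 promoter for expression in yeast and the synthetic EM7 promoter for expression in bacteria, and it ends with the CYC1 terminator, so the same cassette serves both hosts. No yeast replication origin is annotated, which is consistent with pPICZ-type vectors being maintained in Pichia by integration into the genome, typically through homology with the AOX1 sequences.

The payload is a Sorghum bicolor open reading frame named SbMBP, placed between the AOX1 promoter and the AOX1 terminator. Transcription is therefore repressed until methanol is supplied. Automated annotation matches the roughly 390 bp coding region to Arabidopsis cytochrome b5 isoform B. This suggests the sorghum protein is a cytochrome b5-like protein, although the record does not spell out what "MBP" stands for. A short fragment annotated downstream of the insert as part of a composite His/TEV tag probably corresponds to the 6xHis tag found in the pPICZ backbone. Whether it is fused in frame to the insert is not stated. The small "AOX1" coding fragment just before the terminator is residual AOX1 3' sequence from the backbone. The stated purpose is simply protein expression, and the cloning method is not recorded.
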