Features (pLannotate 1.2.2; 10 found; start..end, strand, type, name):
      2..940     +  promoter       AOX1 promoter: Pichia pastoris AOX1; inducible promoter, regulated by methanol
    965..1351    +  CDS            CYTB5-B: CYB5B_ARATH - Also known as CB5-B From Arabidopsis thaliana (Mouse-ear cress).
   1409..1426    +  CDS            capTEV™ (fragment): composite tag for in vivo biotinylation, TEV protease cleavage, and 6xHis tagging
   1437..1502    +  CDS            AOX1 (fragment): ALOX1_KOMPC - Experimental evidence at protein level: Swiss-Prot protein existence level 1. Major isoform of alcohol oxidase, which catalyzes the oxidation of methanol to formaldehyde and hydrogen peroxide, the first step in the methanol utilization pathway of methylotrophic yeasts. From Komagataella phaffii (strain ATCC 76273 / CBS 7435 / CECT 11047 / NRRL Y-11430 / Wegner 21-1) (Yeast) (Pichia pastoris).
   1506..1752    +  terminator     AOX1 terminator: Pichia pastoris AOX1; transcription terminator for AOX1
   1773..2180    +  promoter       TEF1 promoter: S. cerevisiae TEF1; promoter for EF-1α
   2187..2234    +  promoter       EM7 promoter: synthetic bacterial promoter&nbsp
   2253..2627    +  CDS            BleoR: antibiotic-binding protein; Sh ble from Streptoalloteichus hindustanus; confers resistance to bleomycin, phleomycin, and Zeocin™
   2693..2940    +  terminator     CYC1 terminator: S. cerevisiae CYC1; transcription terminator for CYC1
   3015..3603    -  rep_origin     ori: high-copy-number ColE1/pMB1/pBR322/pUC origin of replication
>Addgene plasmid #117861 | SbMBP | addgene full sequence | sequence record 231212 | Addgene NGS Result
AGATCTAACATCCAAAGACGAAAGGTTGAATGAAACCTTTTTGCCATCCGACATCCACAGGTCCATTCTC
ACACATAAGTGCCAAACGCAACAGGAGGGGATACACTAGCAGCAGACCGTTGCAAACGCAGGACCTCCAC
TCCTCTTCTCCTCAACACCCACTTTTGCCATCGAAAAACCAGCCCAGTTATTGGGCTTGATTGGAGCTCG
CTCATTCCAATTCCTTCTATTAGGCTACTAACACCATGACTTTATTAGCCTGTCTATCCTGGCCCCCCTG
GCGAGGTTCATGTTTGTTTATTTCCGAATGCAACAAGCTCCGCATTACACCCGAACATCACTCCAGATGA
GGGCTTTCTGAGTGTGGGGTCAAATAGTTTCATGTTCCCCAAATGGCCCAAAACTGACAGTTTAAACGCT
GTCTTGGAACCTAATATGACAAAAGCGTGATCTCATCCAAGATGAACTAAGTTTGGTTCGTTGAAATGCT
AACGGCCAGTTGGTCAAAAAGAAACTTCCAAAAGTCGGCATACCGTTTGTCTTGTTTGGTATTGATTGAC
GAATGCTCAAAAATAATCTCATTAATGCTTAGCGCAGTCTCTCTATCGCTTCTGAACCCCGGTGCACCTG
TGCCGAAACGCAAATGGGGAAACACCCGCTTTTTGGATGATTATGCATTGTCTCCACATTGTATGCTTCC
AAGATTCTGGTGGGAATACTGCTGATAGCCTAACGTTCATGATCAAAATTTAACTGTTCTAACCCCTACT
TGACAGCAATATATAAACAGAAGGAAGCTGCCCTGTCTTAAACCTTTTTTTTTATCATCATTATTAGCTT
ACTTTCATAATTGCGACTGGTTCCAATTGACAAGCTTTTGATTTTAACGACTTTTAACGACAACTTGAGA
AGATCAAAAAACAACTAATTATTCGAAACGAGGAATTCGCTGAGGCTTAATATGTCCAAGGTCTTCACCC
TCGAGGACGTCGCCAAGCACAACACCAAGGAGGATTGCTGGCTCATCATCGGCGGCAAGGTATATGATGT
GACGAAGTTTTTGGAAGACCACCCAGGGGGTGATGATGTTCTGTTGTCTTCAACTGGTAAGGATGCAACT
GATGATTTCGAGGATGTCGGGCACAGCAACACTGCCCGTGCAATGATGGATGAGTACTTGGTCGGTGAAA
TTGACGCATCGACGATCCCTTCTAGGACAAAGTATGTTCCCCCCAAGCAACCGCACTACAACCAGGACAA
GACCCCCGAGTTTGTTATCAAGATCCTCCAGTTTTTGGTTCCCCTGGCAATCCTGGGCCTGGCTGTTGCC
GTTAGGATGTACACCAAGTCGGAGTCTGCTGCATTAAACCTCAGCAGCGGCGAGAACCTGTACTTCCAAT
CTGTCGACCATCATCATCATCATCATTGAGTTTGTAGCCTTAGACATGACTGTTCCTCAGTTCAAGTTGG
GCACTTACGAGAAGACCGGTCTTGCTAGATTCTAATCAAGAGGATGTCAGAATGCCATTTGCCTGAGAGA
TGCAGGCTTCATTTTTGATACTTTTTTATTTGTAACCTATATAGTATAGGATTTTTTTTGTCATTTTGTT
TCTTCTCGTACGAGCTTGCTCCTGATCAGCCTATCTCGCAGCTGATGAATATCTTGTGGTAGGGGTTTGG
GAAAATCATTCGAGTTTGATGTTTTTCTTGGTATTTCCCACTCCTCTTCAGAGTACAGAAGATTAAGTGA
GACCTTCGTTTGTGCGGATCCCCCACACACCATAGCTTCAAAATGTTTCTACTCCTTTTTTACTCTTCCA
GATTTTCTCGGACTCCGCGCATCGCCGTACCACTTCAAAACACCCAAGCACAGCATACTAAATTTCCCCT
CTTTCTTCCTCTAGGGTGTCGTTAATTACCCGTACTAAAGGTTTGGAAAAGAAAAAAGAGACCGCCTCGT
TTCTTTTTCTTCGTCGAAAAAGGCAATAAAAATTTTTATCACGTTTCTTTTTCTTGAAAATTTTTTTTTT
TGATTTTTTTCTCTTTCGATGACCTCCCATTGATATTTAAGTTAATAAACGGTCTTCAATTTCTCAAGTT
TCAGTTTCATTTTTCTTGTTCTATTACAACTTTTTTTACTTCTTGCTCATTAGAAAGAAAGCATAGCAAT
CTAATCTAAGGGCGGTGTTGACAATTAATCATCGGCATAGTATATCGGCATAGTATAATACGACAAGGTG
AGGAACTAAACCATGGCCAAGTTGACCAGTGCCGTTCCGGTGCTCACCGCGCGCGACGTCGCCGGAGCGG
TCGAGTTCTGGACCGACCGGCTCGGGTTCTCCCGGGACTTCGTGGAGGACGACTTCGCCGGTGTGGTCCG
GGACGACGTGACCCTGTTCATCAGCGCGGTCCAGGACCAGGTGGTGCCGGACAACACCCTGGCCTGGGTG
TGGGTGCGCGGCCTGGACGAGCTGTACGCCGAGTGGTCGGAGGTCGTGTCCACGAACTTCCGGGACGCCT
CCGGGCCGGCCATGACCGAGATCGGCGAGCAGCCGTGGGGGCGGGAGTTCGCCCTGCGCGACCCGGCCGG
CAACTGCGTGCACTTCGTGGCCGAGGAGCAGGACTGACACGTCCGACGCGGCCCGACGGGTCCGAGGCCT
CGGAGATCCGTCCCCCTTTTCCTTTGTCGATATCATGTAATTAGTTATGTCACGCTTACATTCACGCCCT
CCCCCCACATCCGCTCTAACCGAAAAGGAAGGAGTTAGACAACCTGAAGTCTAGGTCCCTATTTATTTTT
TTATAGTTATGTTAGTATTAAGAACGTTATTTATATTTCAAATTTTTCTTTTTTTTCTGTACAGACGCGT
GTACGCATGTAACATTATACTGAAAACCTTGCTTGAGAAGGTTTTGGGACGCTCGAAGGCTTTAATTTGC
AAGCTGGAGACCAACATGTGAGCAAAAGGCCAGCAAAAGGCCAGGAACCGTAAAAAGGCCGCGTTGCTGG
CGTTTTTCCATAGGCTCCGCCCCCCTGACGAGCATCACAAAAATCGACGCTCAAGTCAGAGGTGGCGAAA
CCCGACAGGACTATAAAGATACCAGGCGTTTCCCCCTGGAAGCTCCCTCGTGCGCTCTCCTGTTCCGACC
CTGCCGCTTACCGGATACCTGTCCGCCTTTCTCCCTTCGGGAAGCGTGGCGCTTTCTCATAGCTCACGCT
GTAGGTATCTCAGTTCGGTGTAGGTCGTTCGCTCCAAGCTGGGCTGTGTGCACGAACCCCCCGTTCAGCC
CGACCGCTGCGCCTTATCCGGTAACTATCGTCTTGAGTCCAACCCGGTAAGACACGACTTATCGCCACTG
GCAGCAGCCACTGGTAACAGGATTAGCAGAGCGAGGTATGTAGGCGGTGCTACAGAGTTCTTGAAGTGGT
GGCCTAACTACGGCTACACTAGAAGAACAGTATTTGGTATCTGCGCTCTGCTGAAGCCAGTTACCTTCGG
AAAAAGAGTTGGTAGCTCTTGATCCGGCAAACAAACCACCGCTGGTAGCGGTGGTTTTTTTGTTTGCAAG
CAGCAGATTACGCGCAGAAAAAAAGGATCTCAAGAAGATCCTTTGATCTTTTCTACGGGGTCTGACGCTC
AGTGGAACGAAAACTCACGTTAAGGGATTTTGGTCATGAGATC
